Addgene plasmid #55762: YFP(1-158)-gamma-2 in pcDNAI/Amp
Purpose: An amino-terminal YFP fragment was fused to Ggamma2. When co-expressed with a carboxyl terminal YFP or CFP fragment fused to a Gbeta subunit with which it interacts, a fluorescent signal is produced.
Depositing lab: Catherine Berlot. Publication: Live cell analysis of G protein beta5 complex formation, function, and targeting. Yost EA, Mervine SM, Sabo JL, Hynes TR, Berlot CH. Mol Pharmacol. 2007 Oct;72(4):812-25. Epub 2007 Jun 27. 10.1124/mol.107.038075 PubMed 17596375.
Backbone
  Vector backbone: pcDNAI/Amp
  Backbone manufacturer: Invitrogen
  Backbone size w/o insert (bp): 4800
  Total vector size (bp): 5467
  Modifications to backbone: A BglII site was introduced into the polylinker of pcDNAI/Amp 3' to the BamHI site.
  Vector type: Mammalian Expression
Growth in bacteria
  Bacterial resistance: Ampicillin, 100 μg/mL
  Growth temperature: 37°C
  Growth strain: DH10B
  Copy number: High Copy
Gene/Insert
  Gene/Insert name: YFP(1-158)-gamma-2 (alt name: GNG2)
  Species: H. sapiens (human); Aequorea victoria
  Insert size (bp): 667
  Mutation: YFP (1-158) includes a substitution of Met for Gln-69. Ggamma-2 was amplified via PCR, which added an N-terminal linker sequence (RS), a 5' BamHI site, and a 3' BglII site. Cloning into the BglII site of YFP(1-158) destroyed the BamHI site.
  Entrez Gene: GNG2 (a.k.a. HG3F1)
  Promoter: CMV
  Tag / fusion protein: YFP(1-158) was fused to the amino terminus of Ggamma-2. (N terminal on insert)
  Cloning method: Restriction Enzyme; 5′ cloning site BamHI (not destroyed); 3′ cloning site BglII (not destroyed)
  Sequencing primers: 5′ T7; 3′ SP6
Resource information
  A portion of this plasmid was derived from a plasmid made by: pEYFP was purchased from Clontech. Gamma-2 cDNA was obtained from Janet Robishaw, Weis Center for Research, Geisinger Clinic, Danville, PA.
Terms and licenses: Academic/Nonprofit Terms; Industry Terms: Not Available to Industry
How to cite: YFP(1-158)-gamma-2 in pcDNAI/Amp was a gift from Catherine Berlot (Addgene plasmid # 55762 ; http://n2t.net/addgene:55762 ; RRID:Addgene_55762)
