[The description below was written by a language model from this plasmid's Addgene catalogue record and pLannotate feature annotations shown in this document.]
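Description:
YFP(1-158)-gamma-2 in pcDNAI/Amp is a 5.5 kb mammalian expression plasmid built on the Invitrogen pcDNAI/Amp backbone, which was modified by adding a BglII site to the polylinker just 3' of the BamHI site. It is maintained in E. coli as a high-copy plasmid through a ColE1/pUC-type origin and selected with ampicillin via the β-lactamase gene. An f1 origin is also present. An SV40 origin allows episomal replication in mammalian cells that supply large T antigen. The short polyomavirus, SV40 T-antigen and HIV LTR fragments flagged in the annotation appear to be backbone remnants rather than functional coding regions.

The payload is a roughly 670 bp fusion in which the amino-terminal fragment of YFP (residues 1-158, carrying a Gln-69 to Met substitution) is joined through a two-residue Arg-Ser linker to the amino terminus of the G protein γ2 subunit (GNG2). The catalogue lists the insert as human, although the automated annotation matched the bovine protein, probably because the sequences are closely similar. The annotation also labels the YFP portion as a fragment of the related Venus BiFC half. Expression is driven by the CMV immediate-early enhancer and promoter, and the transcript is processed using the downstream SV40 small t intron and SV40 polyadenylation signal. T7 and SP6 promoters flank the insert and serve as sequencing primer sites.

The construct is one half of a bimolecular fluorescence complementation pair. The YFP fragment alone is non-fluorescent. When it is co-expressed with a carboxyl-terminal YFP or CFP fragment fused to a Gβ subunit that interacts with γ2, the two fragments produce a fluorescent signal. This allows βγ complex formation and localisation to be studied in live cells.
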