Features (pLannotate 1.2.2; 21 found; start..end, strand, type, name):
      2..570     +  rep_origin     ori: high-copy-number ColE1/pMB1/pBR322/pUC origin of replication
    603..1061    -  rep_origin     f1 ori (sequence partly withheld): f1 bacteriophage origin of replication; arrow indicates direction of (+) strand synthesis
   1049..1170    -  CDS            M13 gene IV (fragment) (sequence partly withheld): pIV; IV; phage assembly
   1272..1376    +  promoter       AmpR promoter: bla
   1377..2237    +  CDS            AmpR: β-lactamase; bla; confers resistance to ampicillin, carbenicillin, and related antibiotics
   2310..2689    +  enhancer       CMV enhancer: human cytomegalovirus immediate early enhancer
   2690..2893    +  promoter       CMV promoter: human cytomegalovirus (CMV) immediate early promoter
   2889..2922    +  LTR            5' LTR (truncated) (fragment): truncated 5' long terminal repeat (LTR) from HIV-1
   2938..2956    +  promoter       T7 promoter: promoter for bacteriophage T7 RNA polymerase
   2994..3468    +  CDS            VN173 (fragment): N-terminal fragment of mVenus for use in bimolecular fluorescence complementation (BiFC) (Kodama and Hu, 2010)
   3474..3686    +  CDS            GNG2 (sequence withheld): GBG2_BOVIN - Experimental evidence at protein level: Swiss-Prot protein existence level 1. Guanine nucleotide-binding proteins (G proteins) are involved as a modulator or transducer in various transmembrane signaling systems. The beta and gamma chains are required for the GTPase activity, for replacement of GDP by GTP, and for G protein-effector interaction. From Bos taurus (Bovine).
   3739..3757    -  promoter       SP6 promoter: promoter for bacteriophage SP6 RNA polymerase
   3765..3839    +  CDS            small t antigen (fragment): SV40 (simian virus 40) small t antigen
   3841..3906    +  intron         small t intron: SV40 (simian virus 40) small t antigen intron
   4036..4056    +  CDS            SV40 NLS: nuclear localization signal of SV40 (simian virus 40) large T antigen
   4063..4197    +  CDS            LT_POVHA (fragment): Protein inferred from homology: Swiss-Prot protein existence level 3. Isoform large T antigen is a key early protein essential for both driving viral replication and inducing cellular transformation. Plays a role in viral genome replication by driving entry of quiescent cells into the cell cycle and by autoregulating the synthesis of viral early mRNA. Displays highly oncogenic activities by corrupting the host cellular checkpoint mechanisms that guard cell division and the transcription, replication, and repair of DNA. Participates in the modulation of cellular gene expression preceeding viral
   4222..4305    +  CDS            large T antigen (fragment): large T antigen from SV40 (simian virus 40)
   4328..4462    +  polyA_signal   SV40 poly(A) signal: SV40 polyadenylation signal
   4463..4831    -  CDS            VP2_POVMA (fragment): Experimental evidence at protein level: Swiss-Prot protein existence level 1. [Isoform VP3]: structural protein that resides within the core of the capsid surrounded by 72 VP1 pentamers. Following virus endocytosis and trafficking to the endoplasmic reticulum, VP2 and VP3 form oligomers and integrate into the endoplasmic reticulum membrane. Heterooligomer VP2-VP3 may create a viroporin for transporting the viral genome across the endoplasmic reticulum membrane to the cytoplasm. Nuclear entry of the viral DNA involves the selective exposure and importin recognition of VP2 or Vp3 nuclear localiz
   5199..5297    -  CDS            VP1_POVMP (fragment): Experimental evidence at protein level: Swiss-Prot protein existence level 1. Forms an icosahedral capsid with a T=7 symmetry and a 40 nm diameter. The capsid is composed of 72 pentamers linked to each other by disulfide bonds and associated with VP2 or VP3 proteins. Interacts with terminal alpha(2,3)-linked sialic acids on the cell surface to provide virion attachment to target cell. This attachment induces virion internalization predominantly through caveolin-mediated endocytosis. Once attached, the virion is internalized by caveolin- mediated endocytosis and traffics to the endoplasmic reti
   5308..5443    +  rep_origin     SV40 ori: SV40 origin of replication
>Addgene plasmid #55762 | YFP(1-158)-gamma-2 in pcDNAI/Amp | depositor full sequence | sequence record 115200 | YFP(1-158)-gamma-2 in pcDNAI/Amp sequence 5467 bps
GGCGTAATCTGCTGCTTGCAAACAAAAAAACCACCGCTACCAGCGGTGGTTTGTTTGCCGGATCAAGAGC
TACCAACTCTTTTTCCGAAGGTAACTGGCTTCAGCAGAGCGCAGATACCAAATACTGTCCTTCTAGTGTA
GCCGTAGTTAGGCCACCACTTCAAGAACTCTGTAGCACCGCCTACATACCTCGCTCTGCTAATCCTGTTA
CCAGTGGCTGCTGCCAGTGGCGATAAGTCGTGTCTTACCGGGTTGGACTCAAGACGATAGTTACCGGATA
AGGCGCAGCGGTCGGGCTGAACGGGGGGTTCGTGCACACAGCCCAGCTTGGAGCGAACGACCTACACCGA
ACTGAGATACCTACAGCGTGAGCATTGAGAAAGCGCCACGCTTCCCGAAGGGAGAAAGGCGGACAGGTAT
CCGGTAAGCGGCAGGGTCGGAACAGGAGAGCGCACGAGGGAGCTTCCAGGGGGAAACGCCTGGTATCTTT
ATAGTCCTGTCGGGTTTCGCCACCTCTGACTTGAGCGTCGATTTTTGTGATGCTCGTCAGGGGGGCGGAG
CCTATGGAAAAACGCCAGCAACGCAAGCTAGCTTCTAGCTAGAAATTGTAAACGTTAATATTTTGTTAAA
ATTCGCGTTAAATTTTTGTTAAATCAGCTCATTTTTTAACCAATAGGCCGAAATCGGCAAAATCCCTTAT
AAATCAAAAGAATAGCCCGAGATAGGGT
[37 nt withheld, positions 729-765]
AAAGAACGTGGACTCCAACGTCAAAGGGCGAAAAACCGTCTATCAGGGCGATGGCC
[115 nt withheld, positions 822-936]
G
[144 nt withheld, positions 938-1081]
ACCGTATAACGTGCTTTCCTCGTTG
[64 nt withheld, positions 1107-1170]
CTGGATTACCAAAGGGCCTCGTGATACGCCTATTTTTATAGGTTAATGTCATGATAATAATGGTTTCTTA
GACGTCAGGTGGCACTTTTCGGGGAAATGTGCGCGGAACCCCTATTTGTTTATTTTTCTAAATACATTCA
AATATGTATCCGCTCATGAGACAATAACCCTGATAAATGCTTCAATAATATTGAAAAAGGAAGAGTATGA
GTATTCAACATTTCCGTGTCGCCCTTATTCCCTTTTTTGCGGCATTTTGCCTTCCTGTTTTTGCTCACCC
AGAAACGCTGGTGAAAGTAAAAGATGCTGAAGATCAGTTGGGTGCACGAGTGGGTTACATCGAACTGGAT
CTCAACAGCGGTAAGATCCTTGAGAGTTTTCGCCCCGAAGAACGTTTTCCAATGATGAGCACTTTTAAAG
TTCTGCTATGTGGCGCGGTATTATCCCGTGTTGACGCCGGGCAAGAGCAACTCGGTCGCCGCATACACTA
TTCTCAGAATGACTTGGTTGAGTACTCACCAGTCACAGAAAAGCATCTTACGGATGGCATGACAGTAAGA
GAATTATGCAGTGCTGCCATAACCATGAGTGATAACACTGCGGCCAACTTACTTCTGACAACGATCGGAG
GACCGAAGGAGCTAACCGCTTTTTTGCACAACATGGGGGATCATGTAACTCGCCTTGATCGTTGGGAACC
GGAGCTGAATGAAGCCATACCAAACGACGAGCGTGACACCACGATGCCTGCAGCAATGGCAACAACGTTG
CGCAAACTATTAACTGGCGAACTACTTACTCTAGCTTCCCGGCAACAATTAATAGACTGGATGGAGGCGG
ATAAAGTTGCAGGACCACTTCTGCGCTCGGCCCTTCCGGCTGGCTGGTTTATTGCTGATAAATCTGGAGC
CGGTGAGCGTGGGTCTCGCGGTATCATTGCAGCACTGGGGCCAGATGGTAAGCCCTCCCGTATCGTAGTT
ATCTACACGACGGGGAGTCAGGCAACTATGGATGAACGAAATAGACAGATCGCTGAGATAGGTGCCTCAC
TGATTAAGCATTGGTAACTGTCAGACCAAGTTTACTCATATATACTTTAGATTGATTTAAAACTTCATTT
TTAATTTCTCTAGCGCGTTGACATTGATTATTGACTAGTTATTAATAGTAATCAATTACGGGGTCATTAG
TTCATAGCCCATATATGGAGTTCCGCGTTACATAACTTACGGTAAATGGCCCGCCTGGCTGACCGCCCAA
CGACCCCCGCCCATTGACGTCAATAATGACGTATGTTCCCATAGTAACGCCAATAGGGACTTTCCATTGA
CGTCAATGGGTGGACTATTTACGGTAAACTGCCCACTTGGCAGTACATCAAGTGTATCATATGCCAAGTA
CGCCCCCTATTGACGTCAATGACGGTAAATGGCCCGCCTGGCATTATGCCCAGTACATGACCTTATGGGA
CTTTCCTACTTGGCAGTACATCTACGTATTAGTCATCGCTATTACCATGGTGATGCGGTTTTGGCAGTAC
ATCAATGGGCGTGGATAGCGGTTTGACTCACGGGGATTTCCAAGTCTCCACCCCATTGACGTCAATGGGA
GTTTGTTTTGGCACCAAAATCAACGGGACTTTCCAAAATGTCGTAACAACTCCGCCCCATTGACGCAAAT
GGGCGGTAGGCGTGTACGGTGGGAGGTCTATATAAGCAGAGCTCTCTGGCTAACTAGAGAACCCACTGCT
TACTGGCTTATCGAAATTAATACGACTCACTATAGGGAGACCCAAGCTTGGTACCGAGCTCGGATCCGCC
ACCATGGTGAGCAAGGGCGAGGAGCTGTTCACCGGGGTGGTGCCCATCCTGGTCGAGCTGGACGGCGACG
TAAACGGCCACAAGTTCAGCGTGTCCGGCGAGGGCGAGGGCGATGCCACCTACGGCAAGCTGACCCTGAA
GTTCATCTGCACCACCGGCAAGCTGCCCGTGCCCTGGCCCACCCTCGTGACCACCTTCGGCTACGGCCTG
ATGTGCTTCGCCCGCTACCCCGACCACATGAAGCAGCACGACTTCTTCAAGTCCGCCATGCCCGAAGGCT
ACGTCCAGGAGCGCACCATCTTCTTCAAGGACGACGGCAACTACAAGACCCGCGCCGAGGTGAAGTTCGA
GGGCGACACCCTGGTGAACCGCATCGAGCTGAAGGGCATCGACTTCAAGGAGGACGGCAACATCCTGGGG
CACAAGCTGGAGTACAACTACAACAGCCACAACGTCTATATCATGGCCGACAAGCAGAGATCC
[213 nt withheld, positions 3474-3686]
TAAAGATCTATCACACTGGCGGCCGCTCGAGCATGCATCTAGAGGGCCCTATTCTATAGTGTCACCTAAA
TGCTAGAGGATCTTTGTGAAGGAACCTTACTTCTGTGGTGTGACATAATTGGACAAACTACCTACAGAGA
TTTAAAGCTCTAAGGTAAATATAAAATTTTTAAGTGTATAATGTGTTAAACTACTGATTCTAATTGTTTG
TGTATTTTAGATTCCAACCTATGGAACTGATGAATGGGAGCAGTGGTGGAATGCCTTTAATGAGGAAAAC
CTGTTTTGCTCAGAAGAAATGCCATCTAGTGATGATGAGGCTACTGCTGACTCTCAACATTCTACTCCTC
CAAAAAAGAAGAGAAAGGTAGAAGACCCCAAGGACTTTCCTTCAGAATTGCTAAGTTTTTTGAGTCATGC
TGTGTTTAGTAATAGAACTCTTGCTTGCTTTGCTATTTACACCACAAAGGAAAAAGCTGCACTGCTATAC
AAGAAAATTATGGAAAAATATTTGATGTATAGTGCCTTGACTAGAGATCATAATCAGCCATACCACATTT
GTAGAGGTTTTACTTGCTTTAAAAAACCTCCCACACCTCCCCCTGAACCTGAAACATAAAATGAATGCAA
TTGTTGTTGTTAACTTGTTTATTGCAGCTTATAATGGTTACAAATAAAGCAATAGCATCACAAATTTCAC
AAATAAAGCATTTTTTTCACTGCATTCTAGTTGTGGTTTGTCCAAACTCATCAATGTATCTTATCATGTC
TGGATCATCCCGCCATGGTATCAACGCCATATTTCTATTTACAGTAGGGACCTCTTCGTTGTGTAGGTAC
CGCTGTATTCCTAGGGAAATAGTAGAGGCACCTTGAACTGTCTGCATCAGCCATATAGCCCCCGCTGTTC
GACTTACAAACACAGGCACAGTACTGACAAACCCATACACCTCCTCTGAAATACCCATAGTTGCTAGGGC
TGTCTCCGAACTCATTACACCCTCCAAAGTCAGAGCTGTAATTTCGCCATCAAGGGCAGCGAGGGCTTCT
CCAGATAAAATAGCTTCTGCCGAGAGTCCCGTAAGGGTAGACACTTCAGCTAATCCCTCGATGAGGTCTA
CTAGAATAGTCAGTGCGGCTCCCATTTTGAAAATTCACTTACTTGATCAGCTTCAGAAGATGGCGGAGGG
CCTCCAACACAGTAATTTTCCTCCCGACTCTTAAAATAGAAAATGTCAAGTCAGTTAAGCAGGAAGTGGA
CTAACTGACGCAGCTGGCCGTGCGACATCCTCTTTTAATTAGTTGCTAGGCAACGCCCTCCAGAGGGCGT
GTGGTTTTGCAAGAGGAAGCAAAAGCCTCTCCACCCAGGCCTAGAATGTTTCCACCCAATCATTACTATG
ACAACAGCTGTTTTTTTTAGTATTAAGCAGAGGCCGGGGACCCCTGGGCCCGCTTACTCTGGAGAAAAAG
AAGAGAGGCATTGTAGAGGCTTCCAGAGGCAACTTGTCAAAACAGGACTGCTTCTATTTCTGTCACACTG
TCTGGCCCTGTCACAAGGTCCAGCACCTCCATACCCCCTTTAATAAGCAGTTTGGGAACGGGTGCGGGTC
TTACTCCGCCCATCCCGCCCCTAACTCCGCCCAGTTCCGCCCATTCTCCGCCCCATGGCTGACTAATTTT
TTTTATTTATGCAGAGGCCGAGGCCGCCTCGGCCTCTGAGCTATTCCAGAAGTAGTGAGGAGGCTTTTTT
GGAGGCCTAGGCTTTTGCAAAAAGCTAATTC
