>Addgene plasmid #55762 | YFP(1-158)-gamma-2 in pcDNAI/Amp | addgene partial sequence | sequence record 118998 | CMV-F 5'-CGCAAATGGGCGGTAGGCGTG-3'
CTGAGAACCCACTGCTTACTGGCTTATCGAAATTAATACGACTCACTATAGGGAGACCCAAGCTTGGTAC
CGAGCTCGGATCCGCCACCATGGTGAGCAAGGGCGAGGAGCTGTTCACCGGGGTGGTGCCCATCCTGGTC
GAGCTGGACGGCGACGTAAACGGCCACAAGTTCAGCGTGTCCGGCGAGGGCGAGGGCGATGCCACCTACG
GCAAGCTGACCCTGAAGTTCATCTGCACCACCGGCAAGCTGCCCGTGCCCTGGCCCACCCTCGTGACCAC
CTTCGGCTACGGCCTGATGTGCTTCGCCCGCTACCCCGACCACATGAAGCAGCACGACTTCTTCAAGTCC
GCCATGCCCGAAGGCTACGTCCAGGAGCGCACCATCTTCTTCAAGGACGACGGCAACTACAAGACCCGCG
CCGAGGTGAAGTTCGAGGGCGACACCCTGGTGAACCGCATCGAGCTGAAGGGCATCGACTTCAAGGAGGA
CGGCAACATCCTGGGGCACAAGCTGGAGTACAACTACAACAGCCACAACGTCTATATCATGGCCGACAAG
CAGAGATCC
[213 nt withheld, positions 570-782]
TAAAGATCTATCACACTGGCGGCCGCTCGAGCAT
