>Addgene plasmid #55762 | YFP(1-158)-gamma-2 in pcDNAI/Amp | addgene partial sequence | sequence record 118999 | SP6 5'-ATTTAGGTGACACTATAG-3'
GATAGATCTTTA
[213 nt withheld, positions 13-225]
GGATCTCTGCTTGTCGGCCATGATATAGACGTTGTGGCTGTTGTAGTTGTACTCCAGCTTGTGCCCCAGG
ATGTTGCCGTCCTCCTTGAAGTCGATGCCCTTCAGCTCGATGCGGTTCACCAGGGTGTCGCCCTCGAACT
TCACCTCGGCGCGGGTCTTGTAGTTGCCGTCGTCCTTGAAGAAGATGGTGCGCTCCTGGACGTAGCCTTC
GGGCATGGCGGACTTGAAGAAGTCGTGCTGCTTCATGTGGTCGGGGTAGCGGGCGAAGCACATCAGGCCG
TAGCCGAAGGTGGTCACGAGGGTGGGCCAGGGCACGGGCAGCTTGCCGGTGGTGCAGATGAACTTCAGGG
TCAGCTTGCCGTAGGTGGCATCGCCCTCGCCCTCGCCGGACACGCTGAACTTGTGGCCGTTTACGTCGCC
GTCCAGCTCGACCAGGATGGGCACCACCCCGGTGAACAGCTCCTCGCCCTTGCTCACCATGGTGGCGGAT
CCGAGCTCGGTACCAAGCTTGGGTCTCCCTATAGTGAGTCGTATTAATTTCGATAA
